>Addgene plasmid #219326 | SFFV-TFDP1-Brd 403 | addgene full sequence | sequence record 449070 | Addgene NGS Result
ATTTATGCAGAGGCCGAGGCCGCCTCGGCCTCTGAGCTATTCCAGAAGTAGTGAGGAGGCTTTTTTGGAG
GCCTAGGGACGTACCCAATTCGCCCTATAGTGAGTCGTATTACGCGCGCTCACTGGCCGTCGTTTTACAA
CGTCGTGACTGGGAAAACCCTGGCGTTACCCAACTTAATCGCCTTGCAGCACATCCCCCTTTCGCCAGCT
GGCGTAATAGCGAAGAGGCCCGCACCGATCGCCCTTCCCAACAGTTGCGCAGCCTGAATGGCGAATGGG
[124 nt withheld, positions 280-403]
C
[91 nt withheld, positions 405-495]
A
[49 nt withheld, positions 497-545]
CCTTTGACGTTGGAGTCCACGTTCTTT
[37 nt withheld, positions 573-609]
ACCCTATCTCGGTCTATTCTTTTGATTTATAAGGGATTTTGCCGATTTCGGCCTATTGGTTAAAAAATGA
GCTGATTTAACAAAAATTTAACGCGAATTTTAACAAAATATTAACGCTTACAATTTAGGTGGCACTTTTC
GGGGAAATGTGCGCGGAACCCCTATTTGTTTATTTTTCTAAATACATTCAAATATGTATCCGCTCATGAG
ACAATAACCCTGATAAATGCTTCAATAATATTGAAAAAGGAAGAGTATGAGTATTCAACATTTCCGTGTC
GCCCTTATTCCCTTTTTTGCGGCATTTTGCCTTCCTGTTTTTGCTCACCCAGAAACGCTGGTGAAAGTAA
AAGATGCTGAAGATCAGTTGGGTGCACGAGTGGGTTACATCGAACTGGATCTCAACAGCGGTAAGATCCT
TGAGAGTTTTCGCCCCGAAGAACGTTTTCCAATGATGAGCACTTTTAAAGTTCTGCTATGTGGCGCGGTA
TTATCCCGTATTGACGCCGGGCAAGAGCAACTCGGTCGCCGCATACACTATTCTCAGAATGACTTGGTTG
AGTACTCACCAGTCACAGAAAAGCATCTTACGGATGGCATGACAGTAAGAGAATTATGCAGTGCTGCCAT
AACCATGAGTGATAACACTGCGGCCAACTTACTTCTGACAACGATCGGAGGACCGAAGGAGCTAACCGCT
TTTTTGCACAACATGGGGGATCATGTAACTCGCCTTGATCGTTGGGAACCGGAGCTGAATGAAGCCATAC
CAAACGACGAGCGTGACACCACGATGCCTGTAGCAATGGCAACAACGTTGCGCAAACTATTAACTGGCGA
ACTACTTACTCTAGCTTCCCGGCAACAATTAATAGACTGGATGGAGGCGGATAAAGTTGCAGGACCACTT
CTGCGCTCGGCCCTTCCGGCTGGCTGGTTTATTGCTGATAAATCTGGAGCCGGTGAGCGTGGGTCTCGCG
GTATCATTGCAGCACTGGGGCCAGATGGTAAGCCCTCCCGTATCGTAGTTATCTACACGACGGGGAGTCA
GGCAACTATGGATGAACGAAATAGACAGATCGCTGAGATAGGTGCCTCACTGATTAAGCATTGGTAACTG
TCAGACCAAGTTTACTCATATATACTTTAGATTGATTTAAAACTTCATTTTTAATTTAAAAGGATCTAGG
TGAAGATCCTTTTTGATAATCTCATGACCAAAATCCCTTAACGTGAGTTTTCGTTCCACTGAGCGTCAGA
CCCCGTAGAAAAGATCAAAGGATCTTCTTGAGATCCTTTTTTTCTGCGCGTAATCTGCTGCTTGCAAACA
AAAAAACCACCGCTACCAGCGGTGGTTTGTTTGCCGGATCAAGAGCTACCAACTCTTTTTCCGAAGGTAA
CTGGCTTCAGCAGAGCGCAGATACCAAATACTGTTCTTCTAGTGTAGCCGTAGTTAGGCCACCACTTCAA
GAACTCTGTAGCACCGCCTACATACCTCGCTCTGCTAATCCTGTTACCAGTGGCTGCTGCCAGTGGCGAT
AAGTCGTGTCTTACCGGGTTGGACTCAAGACGATAGTTACCGGATAAGGCGCAGCGGTCGGGCTGAACGG
GGGGTTCGTGCACACAGCCCAGCTTGGAGCGAACGACCTACACCGAACTGAGATACCTACAGCGTGAGCT
ATGAGAAAGCGCCACGCTTCCCGAAGGGAGAAAGGCGGACAGGTATCCGGTAAGCGGCAGGGTCGGAACA
GGAGAGCGCACGAGGGAGCTTCCAGGGGGAAACGCCTGGTATCTTTATAGTCCTGTCGGGTTTCGCCACC
TCTGACTTGAGCGTCGATTTTTGTGATGCTCGTCAGGGGGGCGGAGCCTATGGAAAAACGCCAGCAACGC
GGCCTTTTTACGGTTCCTGGCCTTTTGCTGGCCTTTTGCTCACATGTTCTTTCCTGCGTTATCCCCTGAT
TCTGTGGATAACCGTATTACCGCCTTTGAGTGAGCTGATACCGCTCGCCGCAGCCGAACGACCGAGCGCA
GCGAGTCAGTGAGCGAGGAAGCGGAAGAGCGCCCAATACGCAAACCGCCTCTCCCCGCGCGTTGGCCGAT
TCATTAATGCAGCTGGCACGACAGGTTTCCCGACTGGAAAGCGGGCAGTGAGCGCAACGCAATTAATGTG
AGTTAGCTCACTCATTAGGCACCCCAGGCTTTACACTTTATGCTTCCGGCTCGTATGTTGTGTGGAATTG
TGAGCGGATAACAATTTCACACAGGAAACAGCTATGACCATGATTACGCCAAGCGCGCAATTAACCCTCA
CTAAAGGGAACAAAAGCTGGAGCTGCAAGCTTAATGTAGTCTTATGCAATACTCTTGTAGTCTTGCAACA
TGGTAACGATGAGTTAGCAACATGCCTTACAAGGAGAGAAAAAGCACCGTGCATGCCGATTGGTGGAAGT
AAGGTGGTACGATCGTGCCTTATTAGGAAGGCAACAGACGGGTCTGACATGGATTGGACGAACCACTGAA
TTGCCGCATTGCAGAGATATTGTATTTAAGTGCCTAGCTCGATACATAAACGGGTCTCTCTGGTTAGACC
AGATCTGAGCCTGGGAGCTCTCTGGCTAACTAGGGAACCCACTGCTTAAGCCTCAATAAAGCTTGCCTTG
AGTGCTTCAAGTAGTGTGTGCCCGTCTGTTGTGTGACTCTGGTAACTAGAGATCCCTCAGACCCTTTTAG
TCAGTGTGGAAAATCTCTAGCAGTGGCGCCCGAACAGGGACTTGAAAGCGAAAGGGAAACCAGAGGAGCT
CTCTCGACGCAGGACTCGGCTTGCTGAAGCGCGCACGGCAAGAGGCGAGGGGCGGCGACTGGTGAGTACG
CCAAAAATTTTGACTAGCGGAGGCTAGAAGGAGAGAGATGGGTGCGAGAGCGTCAGTATTAAGCGGGGGA
GAATTAGATCGCGATGGGAAAAAATTCGGTTAAGGCCAGGGGGAAAGAAAAAATATAAATTAAAACATAT
AGTATGGGCAAGCAGGGAGCTAGAACGATTCGCAGTTAATCCTGGCCTGTTAGAAACATCAGAAGGCTGT
AGACAAATACTGGGACAGCTACAACCATCCCTTCAGACAGGATCAGAAGAACTTAGATCATTATATAATA
CAGTAGCAACCCTCTATTGTGTGCATCAAAGGATAGAGATAAAAGACACCAAGGAAGCTTTAGACAAGAT
AGAGGAAGAGCAAAACAAAAGTAAGACCACCGCACAGCAAGCGGCCGCTGATCTTCAGACCTGGAGGAGG
AGATATGAGGGACAATTGGAGAAGTGAATTATATAAATATAAAGTAGTAAAAATTGAACCATTAGGAGTA
GCACCCACCAAGGCAAAGAGAAGAGTGGTGCAGAGAGAAAAAAGAGCAGTGGGAATAGGAGCTTTGTTCC
TTGGGTTCTTGGGAGCAGCAGGAAGCACTATGGGCGCAGCGTCAATGACGCTGACGGTACAGGCCAGACA
ATTATTGTCTGGTATAGTGCAGCAGCAGAACAATTTGCTGAGGGCTATTGAGGCGCAACAGCATCTGTTG
CAACTCACAGTCTGGGGCATCAAGCAGCTCCAGGCAAGAATCCTGGCTGTGGAAAGATACCTAAAGGATC
AACAGCTCCTGGGGATTTGGGGTTGCTCTGGAAAACTCATTTGCACCACTGCTGTGCCTTGGAATGCTAG
TTGGAGTAATAAATCTCTGGAACAGATTTGGAATCACACGACCTGGATGGAGTGGGACAGAGAAATTAAC
AATTACACAAGCTTAATACACTCCTTAATTGAAGAATCGCAAAACCAGCAAGAAAAGAATGAACAAGAAT
TATTGGAATTAGATAAATGGGCAAGTTTGTGGAATTGGTTTAACATAACAAATTGGCTGTGGTATATAAA
ATTATTCATAATGATAGTAGGAGGCTTGGTAGGTTTAAGAATAGTTTTTGCTGTACTTTCTATAGTGAAT
AGAGTTAGGCAGGGATATTCACCATTATCGTTTCAGACCCACCTCCCAACCCCGAGGGGACCCGACAGGC
CCGAAGGAATAGAAGAAGAAGGTGGAGAGAGAGACAGAGACAGATCCATTCGATTAGTGAACGGATCTCG
ACGGTATCGGTTAACTTTTAAAAGAAAAGGGGGGATTGGGGGGTACAGTGCAGGGGAAAGAATAGTAGAC
ATAATAGCAACAGACATACAAACTAAAGAATTACAAAAACAAATTACAAAAATTCAAAATTTTATCGATC
ACGAGACTAGCCTCGAGCTGGCTGCAGTAACGCCATTTTGCAAGGCATGGAAAAATACCAAACCAAGAAT
AGAGAAGTTCAGATCAAGGGCGGGTACATGAAAATAGCTAACGTTGGGCCAAACAGGATATCTGCGGTGA
GCAGTTTCGGCCCCGGCCCGGGGCCAAGAACAGATGGTCACCGCAGTTTCGGCCCCGGCCCGAGGCCAAG
AACAGATGGTCCCCAGATATGGCCCAACCCTCAGCAGTTTCTTAAGACCCATCAGATGTTTCCAGGCTCC
CCCAAGGACCTGAAATGACCCTGCGCCTTATTTGAATTAACCAATCAGCCTGCTTCTCGCTTCTGTTCGC
GCGCTTCTGCTTCCCGAGCTCTATAAAAGAGCTCACAACCCCTCACTCGGCGCGCCAGTCCTCCGACAGA
CTGAGTCGGCCGGTCGAATCAAGCTTATCGATACCGTCGACGGATCCGCTAGCCCGCGGTTCGAAATGGC
AAAAGATGCCGGTCTAATTGAAGCCAACGGAGAACTCAAGGTCTTCATAGACCAGAACCTTAGTCCCGGG
AAAGGCGTGGTGTCCCTCGTGGCCGTTCACCCCTCCACCGTCAACCCGCTCGGGAAGCAGCTCTTGCCAA
AAACCTTTGGACAGTCCAATGTCAACATTGCCCAGCAAGTGGTAATTGGTACGCCTCAGAGACCGGCAGC
GTCAAACACCCTGGTGGTAGGAAGCCCACACACCCCCAGCACTCACTTTGCCTCTCAGAACCAGCCTTCC
GACTCCTCACCTTGGTCTGCCGGGAAGCGCAACAGGAAAGGAGAGAAGAATGGCAAGGGCCTACGGCATT
TCTCCATGAAGGTCTGCGAGAAGGTGCAGAGGAAAGGGACCACTTCCTACAACGAAGTGGCAGACGAGCT
GGTTGCGGAGTTCAGTGCTGCCGACAACCACATCTTACCAAACGAGTCAGCTTATGACCAGAAAAACATA
AGACGGCGCGTCTACGATGCCTTAAACGTGCTAATGGCCATGAACATCATCTCCAAGGAGAAGAAGGAGA
TCAAGTGGATTGGTCTGCCCACCAACTCGGCTCAGGAATGTCAGAACTTAGAGGTGGAAAGACAGAGGAG
ACTTGAAAGAATAAAACAGAAACAGTCTCAACTTCAAGAACTTATTCTACAGCAAATTGCCTTCAAGAAC
CTGGTGCAGAGAAACCGGCATGCGGAGCAGCAGGCCAGCCGGCCACCGCCACCCAACTCAGTCATCCACC
TGCCCTTCATCATCGTCAACACCAGCAAGAAGACGGTCATCGACTGCAGCATCTCCAATGACAAATTTGA
GTATCTGTTTAATTTTGACAACACATTTGAAATCCACGATGACATAGAAGTGCTGAAGCGGATGGGCATG
GCTTGCGGGCTGGAGTCGGGGAGCTGCTCTGCCGAAGACCTTAAAATGGCCAGAAGTCTGGTCCCCAAGG
CTCTGGAGCCATACGTGACAGAAATGGCTCAGGGAACTGTTGGAGGCGTGTTCATCACGACGGCAGGTTC
CACGTCTAACGGCACAAGGTTCTCTGCCAGTGACCTGACCAACGGTGCAGATGGGATGCTGGCCACAAGC
TCCAATGGGTCTCAGTACAGCGGCTCCAGGGTGGAGACTCCGGTGTCCTACGTCGGGGAGGACGACGAGG
AGGACGATGACTTCAACGAGAATGACGAGGACGACTGAACCGGTCGGATCCCCCGGGCTGCAGGAATTCG
AGCATCTTACCGCCATTTATTCCCATATTTGTTCTGTTTTTCTTGATTTGGGTATACATTTAAATGTTAA
TAAAACAAAATGGTGGGGCAATCATTTACATTTTTAGGGATATGTAATTACTAGTTCAGGTGTATTGCCA
CAAGACAAACATGTTAAGAAACTTTCCCGTTATTTACGCTCTGTTCCTGTTAATCAACCTCTGGATTACA
AAATTTGTGAAAGATTGACTGATATTCTTAACTATGTTGCTCCTTTTACGCTGTGTGGATATGCTGCTTT
AATGCCTCTGTATCATGCTATTGCTTCCCGTACGGCTTTCGTTTTCTCCTCCTTGTATAAATCCTGGTTG
CTGTCTCTTTATGAGGAGTTGTGGCCCGTTGTCCGTCAACGTGGCGTGGTGTGCTCTGTGTTTGCTGACG
CAACCCCCACTGGCTGGGGCATTGCCACCACCTGTCAACTCCTTTCTGGGACTTTCGCTTTCCCCCTCCC
GATCGCCACGGCAGAACTCATCGCCGCCTGCCTTGCCCGCTGCTGGACAGGGGCTAGGTTGCTGGGCACT
GATAATTCCGTGGTGTTGTCGGGGAAGCTGACGTCCTTTGCAATTCGATATCAAGCTGTACCTTCTAGAT
GTACAGTTGCAGTAGCGCTTCTAGACCAATGACTTACAAGGCAGCTGTAGATCTTAGCCACTTTTTAAAA
GAAAAGGGGGGACTGGAAGGGCTAATTCACTCCCAACGAAGACAAGATCTGCTTTTTGCTTGTACTGGGT
CTCTCTGGTTAGACCAGATCTGAGCCTGGGAGCTCTCTGGCTAACTAGGGAACCCACTGCTTAAGCCTCA
ATAAAGCTTGCCTTGAGTGCTTCAAGTAGTGTGTGCCCGTCTGTTGTGTGACTCTGGTAACTAGAGATCC
CTCAGACCCTTTTAGTCAGTGTGGAAAATCTCTAGCAGTAGTAGTTCATGTCATCTTATTATTCAGTATT
TATAACTTGCAAAGAAATGAATATCAGAGAGTGAGAGGAACTTGTTTATTGCAGCTTATAATGGTTACAA
ATAAAGCAATAGCATCACAAATTTCACAAATAAAGCATTTTTTTCACTGCATTCTAGTTGTGGTTTGTCC
AAACTCATCAATGTATCTTATCATGTCTGGCTCTAGCTATCCCGCCCCTAACTCCGCCCATCCCGCCCCT
AACTCCGCCCAGTTCCGCCCATTCTCCGCCCCATGGCTGACTAATTTTTTTT
Features (pLannotate 1.2.2; 29 found; start..end, strand, type, name):
     94..112     -  promoter       T7 promoter: promoter for bacteriophage T7 RNA polymerase
    120..275     +  CDS            lacZα (fragment): LacZα fragment of β-galactosidase; lacZ fragment
    280..708     +  rep_origin     f1 ori (sequence partly withheld): f1 bacteriophage origin of replication; arrow indicates direction of (+) strand synthesis
    761..865     +  promoter       AmpR promoter: bla
    866..1726    +  CDS            AmpR: β-lactamase; bla; confers resistance to ampicillin, carbenicillin, and related antibiotics
   1897..2485    +  rep_origin     ori: high-copy-number ColE1/pMB1/pBR322/pUC origin of replication
   2668..2760    +  CDS            lacI (fragment): lac repressor; lacI; The lac repressor binds to the lac operator to inhibit transcription in E. coli. This inhibition can be relieved by adding lactose or isopropyl-β-D-thiogalactopyranoside (IPTG).
   2773..2794    +  protein_bind   CAP binding site: CAP binding activates transcription in the presence of cAMP. E. coli catabolite activator protein
   2809..2839    +  promoter       lac promoter: promoter for the E. coli lac operon
   2847..2863    +  protein_bind   lac operator: The lac repressor binds to the lac operator to inhibit transcription in E. coli. This inhibition can be relieved by adding lactose or isopropyl-β-D-thiogalactopyranoside (IPTG). lac repressor encoded by lacI
   2908..2926    +  promoter       T3 promoter: promoter for bacteriophage T3 RNA polymerase
   2954..3180    +  promoter       RSV promoter: Rous sarcoma virus enhancer/promoter
   3181..3361    +  LTR            5' LTR (truncated): truncated 5' long terminal repeat (LTR) from HIV-1
   3408..3533    +  misc_feature   HIV-1 Ψ: packaging signal of human immunodeficiency virus type 1
   3517..3880    +  CDS            HIV-1 gag (fragment): gag protein from human immunodeficiency virus 1; gag
   4026..4259    +  misc_feature   RRE: The Rev response element (RRE) of HIV-1 allows for Rev-dependent mRNA export from the nucleus to the cytoplasm.
   4636..4736    +  CDS            Rev (fragment): human immunodeficiency virus 1 (HIV-1) Rev protein; rev; enhances nuclear export of unspliced and incompletely spliced viral mRNAs
   4755..4872    +  misc_feature   cPPT/CTS: central polypurine tract and central termination sequence of HIV-1
   4906..5307    +  promoter       SFFV promoter: spleen focus-forming virus long terminal repeat (LTR) promoter
   5317..5340    +  misc_feature   MCS (fragment): pBluescript multiple cloning site
   5365..6594    +  CDS            TFDP1: TFDP1_HUMAN - Also known as DP1. Experimental evidence at protein level: Swiss-Prot protein existence level 1. Can stimulate E2F-dependent transcription. Binds DNA cooperatively with E2F family members through the E2 recognition site, 5'-TTTC[CG]CGC-3', found in the promoter region of a number of genes whose products are involved in cell cycle regulation or in DNA replication (PubMed:8405995, PubMed:7739537). The E2F1:DP complex appears to mediate both cell proliferation and apoptosis. Blocks adipocyte differentiation by repressing CEBPA binding to its target gene promoters (PubMed:20176812).
   6605..6630    +  misc_feature   MCS (fragment): pBluescript multiple cloning site
   6630..6689    +  CDS            S (fragment): HBSAG_WHV6 - Experimental evidence at transcript level: Swiss-Prot protein existence level 2. The middle envelope protein plays an important role in the budding of the virion. It is involved in the induction of budding in a nucleocapsid independent way. In this process the majority of envelope proteins bud to form subviral lipoprotein particles of 22 nm of diameter that do not contain a nucleocapsid (By similarity). From Woodchuck hepatitis B virus (isolate w64/pWS23) (WHV).
   6821..7224    +  misc_feature   WPRE: woodchuck hepatitis virus posttranscriptional regulatory element
   7282..7341    +  CDS            nef (fragment): NEF_HV1Z2 - Experimental evidence at protein level: Swiss-Prot protein existence level 1. Extracellular Nef protein targets CD4(+) T-lymphocytes for apoptosis by interacting with CXCR4 surface receptors. From Human immunodeficiency virus type 1 group M subtype D (isolate Z2/CDC-Z34) (HIV-1).
   7343..7576    +  LTR            3' LTR (ΔU3): self-inactivating 3' long terminal repeat (LTR) from HIV-1
   7648..7769    +  polyA_signal   SV40 poly(A) signal: SV40 polyadenylation signal
   7788..7809    +  rep_origin     SV40 ori (fragment): SV40 origin of replication
   7809..73      +  rep_origin     SV40 ori (across the origin): SV40 origin of replication
