[The description below was written by a language model from this plasmid's Addgene catalogue record and pLannotate feature annotations shown in this document.]
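Description:
SFFV-TFDP1-Brd 403 is a lentiviral expression plasmid built on the SFFV-MCS backbone that carries the human transcription factor TFDP1 (DP1, the dimerisation partner of E2F family members) together with a construct-specific DNA barcode. The full sequenced plasmid is 7,871 nt. In bacteria it is maintained through a high-copy ColE1/pUC-type origin and selected with ampicillin via the β-lactamase gene. An f1 origin, lac regulatory remnants and T7/T3 promoters are leftovers of a pBluescript-type cloning backbone.

The viral portion has the layout of a third-generation, self-inactivating HIV-1 vector. An RSV promoter fused to a truncated 5' LTR drives genomic RNA production in packaging cells. This is followed by the Ψ packaging signal with a gag fragment, the Rev response element for Rev-dependent nuclear export, and the cPPT/CTS. The vector ends in a ΔU3 3' LTR that inactivates LTR promoter activity after integration, with an SV40 polyadenylation signal and SV40 origin sequence downstream.

Within this frame, the spleen focus-forming virus (SFFV) promoter drives the roughly 1.2 kb TFDP1 coding sequence, which was inserted between retained restriction sites of the multiple cloning site. A WPRE lies downstream to enhance transcript stability and expression. According to the depositor, the barcode was cloned into an XbaI site after the WPRE, giving the order SFFV–TF–WPRE–barcode. The barcode itself is not annotated in the feature table. No mammalian selection marker or fluorescent reporter is annotated. The plasmid belongs to a barcoded transcription factor collection made for combinatorial screening of immune cell reprogramming factors, where the barcode identifies which factor was delivered to a transduced cell.
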