Addgene plasmid #219326: SFFV-TFDP1-Brd 403
Purpose: Transcription factor TFDP1 with a specific barcode assigned.
Depositing lab: Filipe Pereira. Depositing organization: Center for Neuroscience and Cell Biology, University of Coimbra. Publication: A combinatorial transcription factor screening platform for immune cell reprogramming. Kurochkin I, Altman AR, Caiado I, Pertiga-Cabral D, Halitzki E, Minaeva M, Zimmermannova O, Henriques-Oliveira L, Klein D, Nair M, Oliveira D, Cajal LR, Knittel R, Feick C, Ringner M, Martin M, Cirovic B, Pires CF, Rosa FF, Sitnicka E, Theis FJ, Pereira CF. Cell Syst. 2026 Jan 21;17(1):101457. doi: 10.1016/j.cels.2025.101457. Epub 2026 Jan 14. PubMed 41539305.
Backbone
  Vector backbone: SFFV-MCS
  Backbone size w/o insert (bp): 6638
  Vector type: Lentiviral
Growth in bacteria
  Bacterial resistance: Ampicillin, 100 μg/mL
  Growth temperature: 37°C
  Growth strain: NEB Stable
  Copy number: High Copy
Gene/Insert
  Gene/Insert name: TFDP1
  Species: H. sapiens (human)
  Insert size (bp): 1233
  Entrez Gene: TFDP1 (a.k.a. DILC, DP1, DRTF1, Dp-1)
  Promoter: The spleen focus-forming virus (SFFV) promoter
  Cloning method: Restriction Enzyme; 5′ cloning site Bsp119I (not destroyed); 3′ cloning site BstHI (not destroyed)
Terms and licenses: Academic/Nonprofit Terms; Industry Terms: Not Available to Industry
Depositor comments: Barcode sequence cloned into XbaI restriction site. Design of plasmid is as follows: SFFV-[TF sequence]-WPRE-[Barcode sequence].
How to cite: SFFV-TFDP1-Brd 403 was a gift from Filipe Pereira (Addgene plasmid # 219326 ; http://n2t.net/addgene:219326 ; RRID:Addgene_219326)
