>Addgene plasmid #219326 | SFFV-TFDP1-Brd 403 | depositor partial sequence | sequence record 428458 | TF ORF
ATGGCAAAAGATGCCGGTCTAATTGAAGCCAACGGAGAACTCAAGGTCTTCATAGACCAGAACCTTAGTC
CCGGGAAAGGCGTGGTGTCCCTCGTGGCCGTTCACCCCTCCACCGTCAACCCGCTCGGGAAGCAGCTCTT
GCCAAAAACCTTTGGACAGTCCAATGTCAACATTGCCCAGCAAGTGGTAATTGGTACGCCTCAGAGACCG
GCAGCGTCAAACACCCTGGTGGTAGGAAGCCCACACACCCCCAGCACTCACTTTGCCTCTCAGAACCAGC
CTTCCGACTCCTCACCTTGGTCTGCCGGGAAGCGCAACAGGAAAGGAGAGAAGAATGGCAAGGGCCTACG
GCATTTCTCCATGAAGGTCTGCGAGAAGGTGCAGAGGAAAGGGACCACTTCCTACAACGAAGTGGCAGAC
GAGCTGGTTGCGGAGTTCAGTGCTGCCGACAACCACATCTTACCAAACGAGTCAGCTTATGACCAGAAAA
ACATAAGACGGCGCGTCTACGATGCCTTAAACGTGCTAATGGCCATGAACATCATCTCCAAGGAGAAGAA
GGAGATCAAGTGGATTGGTCTGCCCACCAACTCGGCTCAGGAATGTCAGAACTTAGAGGTGGAAAGACAG
AGGAGACTTGAAAGAATAAAACAGAAACAGTCTCAACTTCAAGAACTTATTCTACAGCAAATTGCCTTCA
AGAACCTGGTGCAGAGAAACCGGCATGCGGAGCAGCAGGCCAGCCGGCCACCGCCACCCAACTCAGTCAT
CCACCTGCCCTTCATCATCGTCAACACCAGCAAGAAGACGGTCATCGACTGCAGCATCTCCAATGACAAA
TTTGAGTATCTGTTTAATTTTGACAACACATTTGAAATCCACGATGACATAGAAGTGCTGAAGCGGATGG
GCATGGCTTGCGGGCTGGAGTCGGGGAGCTGCTCTGCCGAAGACCTTAAAATGGCCAGAAGTCTGGTCCC
CAAGGCTCTGGAGCCATACGTGACAGAAATGGCTCAGGGAACTGTTGGAGGCGTGTTCATCACGACGGCA
GGTTCCACGTCTAACGGCACAAGGTTCTCTGCCAGTGACCTGACCAACGGTGCAGATGGGATGCTGGCCA
CAAGCTCCAATGGGTCTCAGTACAGCGGCTCCAGGGTGGAGACTCCGGTGTCCTACGTCGGGGAGGACGA
CGAGGAGGACGATGACTTCAACGAGAATGACGAGGACGACTGA
