>Addgene plasmid #219326 | SFFV-TFDP1-Brd 403 | depositor partial sequence | sequence record 428459 | Barcode sequence
TGTACAGTTGCAGTAGCGCT
